Addgene plasmid #241348: pQE-9-RTXMCR-TYL-X2E-C
Purpose: Repeats-In-Toxin (RTX) protein consensus sequence GGAGEDTYL repeated nine times with C-terminal Capping Domain
Depositing lab: Danielle Mai. Depositing organization: Stanford University. Publication: Repetitive proteins that undergo large conformational changes evade structural prediction algorithms. Chang MP, Jin T, Gudinas AP, Fernandez D, Alexander-Katz A, Matsui T, Mai DJ. J Chem Phys. 2025 Dec 14;163(22):224906. doi: 10.1063/5.0304777. PubMed 41379425.
Backbone
  Vector backbone: pQE-9
  Vector type: Bacterial Expression
Growth in bacteria
  Bacterial resistance: Ampicillin, 100 μg/mL
  Growth temperature: 37°C
  Growth strain: DH5alpha
  Copy number: High Copy
Gene/Insert
  Gene/Insert name: RTXMCR-TYL-X2E-C
  Species: Synthetic
  Promoter: T5
  Tag / fusion protein: 6xHis (N terminal on backbone)
  Cloning method: Restriction Enzyme; 5′ cloning site BamHI (not destroyed); 3′ cloning site HindIII (not destroyed)
Terms and licenses: Academic/Nonprofit Terms; Industry Terms: Not Available to Industry
How to cite: pQE-9-RTXMCR-TYL-X2E-C was a gift from Danielle Mai (Addgene plasmid # 241348 ; http://n2t.net/addgene:241348 ; RRID:Addgene_241348)
