[The description below was written by a language model from this plasmid's Addgene catalogue record and pLannotate feature annotations shown in this document.]
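Description:
pQE-9-RTXMCR-TYL-X2E-C is a bacterial expression plasmid built on the pQE-9 backbone for producing a synthetic repeats-in-toxin (RTX) protein in E. coli. It replicates from a high-copy ColE1/pMB1-type origin and is selected with ampicillin through the β-lactamase gene and its native promoter. The sequenced record (about 5.2 kb) also shows a pBR322 bom region, a small rop fragment, and a cat (chloramphenicol acetyltransferase) coding sequence preceded by only a fragment of its promoter. This cat sequence lies between the lambda t0 and rrnB T1 terminators, and chloramphenicol is not listed as a selection marker. A lacI gene driven by the lacIq promoter is annotated on the plasmid, so the construct supplies its own elevated level of lac repressor.

The insert was cloned between BamHI and HindIII sites, both of which are retained. It encodes a designed RTX consensus nonapeptide repeated nine times, followed by a C-terminal capping domain. The annotation matches part of the insert to the Bordetella pertussis adenylate cyclase toxin (cya/CyaA), the natural source of well-studied RTX domains; its position near the 3′ end of the coding region suggests it corresponds to the capping domain, though the record does not state this. Transcription comes from the phage T5 promoter, which is read by E. coli RNA polymerase and controlled by lac operator sequences, making expression IPTG-inducible. It ends at the lambda t0 terminator. A backbone-encoded N-terminal 6xHis tag allows metal-affinity purification. The associated publication concerns repetitive proteins that undergo large conformational changes and evade structure prediction algorithms, which suggests the plasmid is used to make recombinant protein for structural and biophysical study.
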