Features (pLannotate 1.2.2; 17 found; start..end, strand, type, name):
     10..54      +  promoter       T5 promoter: bacteriophage T5 promoter for E. coli RNA polymerase, with embedded lac operator
     62..78      +  protein_bind   lac operator: The lac repressor binds to the lac operator to inhibit transcription in E. coli. This inhibition can be relieved by adding lactose or isopropyl-β-D-thiogalactopyranoside (IPTG). lac repressor encoded by lacI
    127..144     +  CDS            7xHis (fragment): 6xHis affinity tag
    430..618     +  CDS            cya (fragment): CYAA_BORP1 - Also known as cyaA. Experimental evidence at protein level: Swiss-Prot protein existence level 1. This adenylate cyclase belongs to a special class of bacterial toxin. It causes whooping cough by acting on mammalian cells by elevating cAMP-concentration and thus disrupts normal cell function. From Bordetella pertussis (strain ATCC 9797 / DSM 5571 / NCTC 10739 / 18323).
    658..752     +  terminator     lambda t0 terminator: transcription terminator from phage lambda
    767..795     +  promoter       cat promoter (fragment): promoter of the E. coli cat gene encoding chloramphenicol acetyltransferase
    796..1452    +  CDS            cat: CAT_ECOLX - Experimental evidence at protein level: Swiss-Prot protein existence level 1. This enzyme is an effector of chloramphenicol resistance in bacteria. From Escherichia coli. This protein is used as a marker in many commonly used cloning vectors, such as pACYC184.
   1520..1606    +  terminator     rrnB T1 terminator: Escherichia coli rrnB; transcription terminator T1 from the E. coli rrnB gene
   1629..1646    -  promoter       tet promoter (fragment): E. coli promoter for tetracycline efflux protein gene
   1665..1686    -  protein_bind   CAP binding site: CAP binding activates transcription in the presence of cAMP. E. coli catabolite activator protein
   1699..2781    -  CDS            lacI: lac repressor; lacI; The lac repressor binds to the lac operator to inhibit transcription in E. coli. This inhibition can be relieved by adding lactose or isopropyl-β-D-thiogalactopyranoside (IPTG).
   2782..2859    -  promoter       lacIq promoter: lacI (mutant); In the lacIq allele, a single base change in the promoter boosts expression of the lacI gene about 10-fold.
   2908..2949    +  CDS            rop (fragment): Rop protein, which maintains plasmids at low copy number; rop
   3051..3191    +  misc_feature   bom: basis of mobility region from pBR322
   3377..3965    -  rep_origin     ori: high-copy-number ColE1/pMB1/pBR322/pUC origin of replication
   4136..4996    -  CDS            AmpR: β-lactamase; bla; confers resistance to ampicillin, carbenicillin, and related antibiotics
   4997..5101    -  promoter       AmpR promoter: bla
>Addgene plasmid #241348 | pQE-9-RTXMCR-TYL-X2E-C | addgene full sequence | sequence record 485304 | Addgene NGS Result
CTCGAGAAATCATAAAAAATTTATTTGCTTTGTGAGCGGATAACAATTATAATAGATTCAATTGTGAGCG
GATAACAATTTCACACAGAATTCATTAAAGAGGAGAAATTAACTATGAGAGGATCGCATCACCATCACCA
TCACGGATCCCATATGGAGCTCGGCGCTAGCGGTGGGGCAGGAGAAGATACGTATTTAGGTGGGGCAGGC
GAGGACACATATCTTGGTGGCGCCGGTGAAGATACGTACCTTGGCGGTGCGGGCGAAGATACATACCTGG
GTGGTGCCGGTGAGGACACGTATTTGGGTGGAGCCGGTGAGGATACCTATCTTGGCGGAGCAGGTGAAGA
TACATATTTAGGCGGGGCTGGAGAAGACACATACCTGGGCGGTGCGGGTGAGGACACATATCTTATCAAC
GCCGGCGCCGATCAACTGTGGTTCGCCCGGCAGGGTAATGACTTGGAAATTCGGATTCTGGGCACTGACG
ACGCTCTTACCGTGCATGACTGGTATCGAGATGCCGACCATCGTGTGGAGATCATACACGCGGCGAACCA
GGCGGTAGACCAGGCTGGCATCGAGAAGCTGGTGGAAGCAATGGCACAATACCCTGACGAATTCACTAGT
CTCGAGAAGCTTAATTAGCTGAGCTTGGACTCCTGTTGATAGATCCAGTAATGACCTCAGAACTCCATCT
GGATTTGTTCAGAACGCTCGGTTGCCGCCGGGCGTTTTTTATTGGTGAGAATCCAAGCTAGCTTGGCGAG
ATTTTCAGGAGCTAAGGAAGCTAAAATGGAGAAAAAAATCACTGGATATACCACCGTTGATATATCCCAA
TGGCATCGTAAAGAACATTTTGAGGCATTTCAGTCAGTTGCTCAATGTACCTATAACCAGACCGTTCAGC
TGGATATTACGGCCTTTTTAAAGACCGTAAAGAAAAATAAGCACAAGTTTTATCCGGCCTTTATTCACAT
TCTTGCCCGCCTGATGAATGCTCATCCGGAATTTCGTATGGCAATGAAAGACGGTGAGCTGGTGATATGG
GATAGTGTTCACCCTTGTTACACCGTTTTCCATGAGCAAACTGAAACGTTTTCATCGCTCTGGAGTGAAT
ACCACGACGATTTCCGGCAGTTTCTACACATATATTCGCAAGATGTGGCGTGTTACGGTGAAAACCTGGC
CTATTTCCCTAAAGGGTTTATTGAGAATATGTTTTTCGTCTCAGCCAATCCCTGGGTGAGTTTCACCAGT
TTTGATTTAAACGTGGCCAATATGGACAACTTCTTCGCCCCCGTTTTCACCATGGGCAAATATTATACGC
AAGGCGACAAGGTGCTGATGCCGCTGGCGATTCAGGTTCATCATGCCGTTTGTGATGGCTTCCATGTCGG
CAGAATGCTTAATGAATTACAACAGTACTGCGATGAGTGGCAGGGCGGGGCGTAATTTTTTTAAGGCAGT
TATTGGTGCCCTTAAACGCCTGGGGTAATGACTCTCTAGCTTGAGGCATCAAATAAAACGAAAGGCTCAG
TCGAAAGACTGGGCCTTTCGTTTTATCTGTTGTTTGTCGGTGAACGCTCTCCTGAGTAGGACAAATCCGC
CCTCTAGATTACGTGCAGTCGATGATAAGCTGTCAAACATGAGAATTGTGCCTAATGAGTGAGCTAACTT
ACATTAATTGCGTTGCGCTCACTGCCCGCTTTCCAGTCGGGAAACCTGTCGTGCCAGCTGCATTAATGAA
TCGGCCAACGCGCGGGGAGAGGCGGTTTGCGTATTGGGCGCCAGGGTGGTTTTTCTTTTCACCAGTGAGA
CGGGCAACAGCTGATTGCCCTTCACCGCCTGGCCCTGAGAGAGTTGCAGCAAGCGGTCCACGCTGGTTTG
CCCCAGCAGGCGAAAATCCTGTTTGATGGTGGTTAACGGCGGGATATAACATGAGCTGTCTTCGGTATCG
TCGTATCCCACTACCGAGATATCCGCACCAACGCGCAGCCCGGACTCGGTAATGGCGCGCATTGCGCCCA
GCGCCATCTGATCGTTGGCAACCAGCATCGCAGTGGGAACGATGCCCTCATTCAGCATTTGCATGGTTTG
TTGAAAACCGGACATGGCACTCCAGTCGCCTTCCCGTTCCGCTATCGGCTGAATTTGATTGCGAGTGAGA
TATTTATGCCAGCCAGCCAGACGCAGACGCGCCGAGACAGAACTTAATGGGCCCGCTAACAGCGCGATTT
GCTGGTGACCCAATGCGACCAGATGCTCCACGCCCAGTCGCGTACCGTCTTCATGGGAGAAAATAATACT
GTTGATGGGTGTCTGGTCAGAGACATCAAGAAATAACGCCGGAACATTAGTGCAGGCAGCTTCCACAGCA
ATGGCATCCTGGTCATCCAGCGGATAGTTAATGATCAGCCCACTGACGCGTTGCGCGAGAAGATTGTGCA
CCGCCGCTTTACAGGCTTCGACGCCGCTTCGTTCTACCATCGACACCACCACGCTGGCACCCAGTTGATC
GGCGCGAGATTTAATCGCCGCGACAATTTGCGACGGCGCGTGCAGGGCCAGACTGGAGGTGGCAACGCCA
ATCAGCAACGACTGTTTGCCCGCCAGTTGTTGTGCCACGCGGTTGGGAATGTAATTCAGCTCCGCCATCG
CCGCTTCCACTTTTTCCCGCGTTTTCGCAGAAACGTGGCTGGCCTGGTTCACCACGCGGGAAACGGTCTG
ATAAGAGACACCGGCATACTCTGCGACATCGTATAACGTTACTGGTTTCACATTCACCACCCTGAATTGA
CTCTCTTCCGGGCGCTATCATGCCATACCGCGAAAGGTTTTGCACCATTCGATGGTGTCGGAATTTCGGG
CAGCGTTGGGTCCTGGCCACGGGTGCGCATGATCTAGAGCTGCCTCGCGCGTTTCGGTGATGACGGTGAA
AACCTCTGACACATGCAGCTCCCGGAGACGGTCACAGCTTGTCTGTAAGCGGATGCCGGGAGCAGACAAG
CCCGTCAGGGCGCGTCAGCGGGTGTTGGCGGGTGTCGGGGCGCAGCCATGACCCAGTCACGTAGCGATAG
CGGAGTGTATACTGGCTTAACTATGCGGCATCAGAGCAGATTGTACTGAGAGTGCACCATATGCGGTGTG
AAATACCGCACAGATGCGTAAGGAGAAAATACCGCATCAGGCGCTCTTCCGCTTCCTCGCTCACTGACTC
GCTGCGCTCGGTCGTTCGGCTGCGGCGAGCGGTATCAGCTCACTCAAAGGCGGTAATACGGTTATCCACA
GAATCAGGGGATAACGCAGGAAAGAACATGTGAGCAAAAGGCCAGCAAAAGGCCAGGAACCGTAAAAAGG
CCGCGTTGCTGGCGTTTTTCCATAGGCTCCGCCCCCCTGACGAGCATCACAAAAATCGACGCTCAAGTCA
GAGGTGGCGAAACCCGACAGGACTATAAAGATACCAGGCGTTTCCCCCTGGAAGCTCCCTCGTGCGCTCT
CCTGTTCCGACCCTGCCGCTTACCGGATACCTGTCCGCCTTTCTCCCTTCGGGAAGCGTGGCGCTTTCTC
ATAGCTCACGCTGTAGGTATCTCAGTTCGGTGTAGGTCGTTCGCTCCAAGCTGGGCTGTGTGCACGAACC
CCCCGTTCAGCCCGACCGCTGCGCCTTATCCGGTAACTATCGTCTTGAGTCCAACCCGGTAAGACACGAC
TTATCGCCACTGGCAGCAGCCACTGGTAACAGGATTAGCAGAGCGAGGTATGTAGGCGGTGCTACAGAGT
TCTTGAAGTGGTGGCCTAACTACGGCTACACTAGAAGGACAGTATTTGGTATCTGCGCTCTGCTGAAGCC
AGTTACCTTCGGAAAAAGAGTTGGTAGCTCTTGATCCGGCAAACAAACCACCGCTGGTAGCGGTGGTTTT
TTTGTTTGCAAGCAGCAGATTACGCGCAGAAAAAAAGGATCTCAAGAAGATCCTTTGATCTTTTCTACGG
GGTCTGACGCTCAGTGGAACGAAAACTCACGTTAAGGGATTTTGGTCATGAGATTATCAAAAAGGATCTT
CACCTAGATCCTTTTAAATTAAAAATGAAGTTTTAAATCAATCTAAAGTATATATGAGTAAACTTGGTCT
GACAGTTACCAATGCTTAATCAGTGAGGCACCTATCTCAGCGATCTGTCTATTTCGTTCATCCATAGTTG
CCTGACTCCCCGTCGTGTAGATAACTACGATACGGGAGGGCTTACCATCTGGCCCCAGTGCTGCAATGAT
ACCGCGAGACCCACGCTCACCGGCTCCAGATTTATCAGCAATAAACCAGCCAGCCGGAAGGGCCGAGCGC
AGAAGTGGTCCTGCAACTTTATCCGCCTCCATCCAGTCTATTAATTGTTGCCGGGAAGCTAGAGTAAGTA
GTTCGCCAGTTAATAGTTTGCGCAACGTTGTTGCCATTGCTACAGGCATCGTGGTGTCACGCTCGTCGTT
TGGTATGGCTTCATTCAGCTCCGGTTCCCAACGATCAAGGCGAGTTACATGATCCCCCATGTTGTGCAAA
AAAGCGGTTAGCTCCTTCGGTCCTCCGATCGTTGTCAGAAGTAAGTTGGCCGCAGTGTTATCACTCATGG
TTATGGCAGCACTGCATAATTCTCTTACTGTCATGCCATCCGTAAGATGCTTTTCTGTGACTGGTGAGTA
CTCAACCAAGTCATTCTGAGAATAGTGTATGCGGCGACCGAGTTGCTCTTGCCCGGCGTCAATACGGGAT
AATACCGCGCCACATAGCAGAACTTTAAAAGTGCTCATCATTGGAAAACGTTCTTCGGGGCGAAAACTCT
CAAGGATCTTACCGCTGTTGAGATCCAGTTCGATGTAACCCACTCGTGCACCCAACTGATCTTCAGCATC
TTTTACTTTCACCAGCGTTTCTGGGTGAGCAAAAACAGGAAGGCAAAATGCCGCAAAAAAGGGAATAAGG
GCGACACGGAAATGTTGAATACTCATACTCTTCCTTTTTCAATATTATTGAAGCATTTATCAGGGTTATT
GTCTCATGAGCGGATACATATTTGAATGTATTTAGAAAAATAAACAAATAGGGGTTCCGCGCACATTTCC
CCGAAAAGTGCCACCTGACGTCTAAGAAACCATTATTATCATGACATTAACCTATAAAAATAGGCGTATC
ACGAGGCCCTTTCGTCTTCAC
